>Addgene plasmid #224483 | p5E_hs_Glast (JDW 1182) | addgene full sequence | sequence record 447103 | Addgene NGS Result
CTTTCCTGCGTTATCCCCTGATTCTGTGGATAACCGTATTACCGCCTTTGAGTGAGCTGATACCGCTCGC
CGCAGCCGAACGACCGAGCGCAGCGAGTCAGTGAGCGAGGAAGCGGAAGAGCGCCCAATACGCAAACCGC
CTCTCCCCGCGCGTTGGCCGATTCATTAATGCAGCTGGCACGACAGGTTTCCCGACTGGAAAGCGGGCAG
TGAGCGCAACGCAATTAATACGCGTACCGCTAGCCAGGAAGAGTTTGTAGAAACGCAAAAAGGCCATCCG
TCAGGATGGCCTTCTGCTTAGTTTGATGCCTGGCAGTTTATGGCGGGCGTCCTGCCCGCCACCCTCCGGG
CCGTTGCTTCACAACGTTCAAATCCGCTCCCGGCGGATTTGTCCTACTCAGGAGAGCGTTCACCGACAAA
CAACAGATAAAACGAAAGGCCCAGTCTTCCGACTGAGCCTTTCGTTTTATTTGATGCCTGGCAGTTCCCT
ACTCTCGCGTTAACGCTAGCATGGATGTTTTCCCAGTCACGACGTTGTAAAACGACGGCCAGTCTTAAGC
TCGGGCCCGAGTTAACGCTACCATGGAGCTCCAAATAATGATTTTATTTTGACTGATAGTGACCTGTTCG
TTGCAACAAATTGATAAGCAATGCTTTTTTATAATGCCAACTTTGTATAGAAAAGTTGTATCGATAGGTA
CCATGTCTACACAAACTGAAATAATGAAATGGTTTTTAACCAAGCTTTAGGGATTAGAGAGGAAAAAAAA
AGTGAAAAAGAAAGGGCACCAGGGTCTTCCCATCTCTATGCTAACCAAAGTGTGGTTTTCCAGCCCTTTT
TCTTGCCTATTAACAAAAATAAAAACAAAAAATGGAAATGCCACTGGGCTTGAAACCCCATTTAAAATCA
GATTTCTCTTTCGAGTTCCCTTGCAATACAAGTCAAAGTCATTTCCACCAAAAAAAAAAAGCGGTGGGGG
GGGTGCGCAAATTAATCCTAAACTCATGGCTCAGATAGGACCTGGTATAGTAAATAAATGCTTTTAAAAG
TAGTCATGGCATTGAGAAATGGCTCCATGCACCTAAACCAGAGGCACCAATGTAAAAACTAGTAATTGTG
TTTTAACACAAAAGATTGAAAAGCGTTTTGTTTCACATCCTAATATTATTCCACCCACTTAAAAAGAGTT
ACTTAATATTGACTCTGTATTAGGTATAAGACAAGTTCTTGCCCTCAAAGAACTTATAATTTAGTTGAGA
AACCAAAACTTAACATGAGCTTAAAAAGAAGGATGCAGTACAAAACATGGTATAATTAAGTGCTAAACAA
TGTAGTATAGATGCTCAGTGACCTAGGAGATCAGAGGAAGGGAAGGGTCACTGAGGGCTGGGGATGTCAA
AAGCATGTACTTTCAGTAAGTTCTTAAAATGATAGCATGTTAGAAAGCTGTTATAATTGCTGCTGATTTG
TAATTTTAAAGCGTTGACATGATTCACCATTGCTTTCCAACCAGTAGCTGTTTAAAAGGACATACAGTTG
AGGGTGAAAGGAGATATTTCTTTATGATCTCCAGAGATTTGTATTGAGGGGAAAAAAGACATACTTTCTT
GTTGAATAATAGACCAAGAATTGAGCATATTTTGCATGGGGAATATTAAATTCAGTGAACAAGAATCCAA
ACCTCAGGCTGTGATTCTGGTATAAATTTTTGTTTCTAATGAACCATTTTCTTCCTTCTAAAGAAGATTT
AAGTTTTGGGAATAAGTCACCTCAAAAAATTTTTTTTTTATTTTCTAATATCTATTTTCACAATTTATTT
TTCTTTTAAGAAAAGTGGACTAGAAGCTCAAGTTACCTTCTCAAGGCAATGAGAATTTTTTAGCTCTAAA
AAAGTTGTGTGTGGTAGGGAGAACATTTAGCATCCTTTAAAATGGAGACATCTGAACAGCAACCTATCTT
TTGAATCGCCAAATCTCAAGTGTACTTTGCACTCTCGGTCTTAAAATGCTCTTCATTTTCTAGTTTGGCA
AAAATTCCAGTCTCTTTACATTTGCTACCTTTTCCGTCTTTGCAACACAGGCAGTGTGAGCTAAATTAGG
TTTGTTAAAATGAAGTTTTGAAGTTTCAACTGCTGAAATAGAGGCATGTCCCTAACTTTAGACAAATTTA
GAGAATCGTAGTAAGCATTATTTTTTTTCTACATACTTGTCTGCATTCAGTGTCTTCCCAAGAAACGTCA
GTTAATTCCCCGATTCGAAAAAGGAACTTTCTCGTAACAGTTGTACAACCAGGCTAAAGAGCACACCCTC
GTCTTCCCTGAAAGGGAGGAAACATGCAATAATGTGAGGTAATTAAATTTAGCCTTAGAAAAGTCTTTGA
AACGTTCTAATCAAGACTTTCAGCTTTCCGATTGTGTGCGCTTTATTTTTCAATTCTTCCTAGTCCCGGT
TTTGCATTTCTAATGACAGTGAACTGACAAAGCGTGAAAGTGGTCTAAGGAGCAAAACAAAGCCAGCAAG
CCTGCTTCTGGTGTGCCAAGATTAATCAATATTCCAGAAACCTCGGGGTTTCCCCCTCCTCCCTGTGCGG
TTTCCATTCCCCACTCCTCCTTTCCCGGGCACAGACTCCTCCCCTTTTCTTAAGTTGCCCTGATAGTAAC
TTGCAGTTTCAGAGCACATGCACACTGTCAGGGCTAGCCTGGCTGCTTACGCGCGCTGCGGATTGTTGCT
CCGTTGTACCTGCTGGGGAATTCACCTCGTTACTGCTTGATGGGCTCGAGATCCACCGGTTCAAGTTTGT
ACAAAAAAGTTGAACGAGAAACGTAAAATGATATAAATATCAATATATTAAATTAGATTTTGCATAAAAA
ACAGACTACATAATACTGTAAAACACAACATATGCAGTCACTATGAACCAACTACTTAGATGGTATTAGT
GACCTGTAGAATTCGAGCTCTAGAGCTGCAGGGCGGCCGCGATATCCCCTATAGTGAGTCGTATTACATG
GTCATAGCTGTTTCCTGGCAGCTCTGGCCCGTGTCTCAAAATCTCTGATGTTACATTGCACAAGATAAAA
ATATATCATCATGAACAATAAAACTGTCTGCTTACATAAACAGTAATACAAGGGGTGTTATGAGCCATAT
TCAACGGGAAACGTCGAGGCCGCGATTAAATTCCAACATGGATGCTGATTTATATGGGTATAAATGGGCT
CGCGATAATGTCGGGCAATCAGGTGCGACAATCTATCGCTTGTATGGGAAGCCCGATGCGCCAGAGTTGT
TTCTGAAACATGGCAAAGGTAGCGTTGCCAATGATGTTACAGATGAGATGGTCAGACTAAACTGGCTGAC
GGAATTTATGCCTCTTCCGACCATCAAGCATTTTATCCGTACTCCTGATGATGCATGGTTACTCACCACT
GCGATCCCCGGAAAAACAGCATTCCAGGTATTAGAAGAATATCCTGATTCAGGTGAAAATATTGTTGATG
CGCTGGCAGTGTTCCTGCGCCGGTTGCATTCGATTCCTGTTTGTAATTGTCCTTTTAACAGCGATCGCGT
ATTTCGTCTCGCTCAGGCGCAATCACGAATGAATAACGGTTTGGTTGATGCGAGTGATTTTGATGACGAG
CGTAATGGCTGGCCTGTTGAACAAGTCTGGAAAGAAATGCATAAACTTTTGCCATTCTCACCGGATTCAG
TCGTCACTCATGGTGATTTCTCACTTGATAACCTTATTTTTGACGAGGGGAAATTAATAGGTTGTATTGA
TGTTGGACGAGTCGGAATCGCAGACCGATACCAGGATCTTGCCATCCTATGGAACTGCCTCGGTGAGTTT
TCTCCTTCATTACAGAAACGGCTTTTTCAAAAATATGGTATTGATAATCCTGATATGAATAAATTGCAGT
TTCATTTGATGCTCGATGAGTTTTTCTAATCAGAATTGGTTAATTGGTTGTAACACTGGCAGAGCATTAC
GCTGACTTGACGGGACGGCGCAAGCTCATGACCAAAATCCCTTAACGTGAGTTACGCGTCGTTCCACTGA
GCGTCAGACCCCGTAGAAAAGATCAAAGGATCTTCTTGAGATCCTTTTTTTCTGCGCGTAATCTGCTGCT
TGCAAACAAAAAAACCACCGCTACCAGCGGTGGTTTGTTTGCCGGATCAAGAGCTACCAACTCTTTTTCC
GAAGGTAACTGGCTTCAGCAGAGCGCAGATACCAAATACTGTTCTTCTAGTGTAGCCGTAGTTAGGCCAC
CACTTCAAGAACTCTGTAGCACCGCCTACATACCTCGCTCTGCTAATCCTGTTACCAGTGGCTGCTGCCA
GTGGCGATAAGTCGTGTCTTACCGGGTTGGACTCAAGACGATAGTTACCGGATAAGGCGCAGCGGTCGGG
CTGAACGGGGGGTTCGTGCACACAGCCCAGCTTGGAGCGAACGACCTACACCGAACTGAGATACCTACAG
CGTGAGCTATGAGAAAGCGCCACGCTTCCCGAAGGGAGAAAGGCGGACAGGTATCCGGTAAGCGGCAGGG
TCGGAACAGGAGAGCGCACGAGGGAGCTTCCAGGGGGAAACGCCTGGTATCTTTATAGTCCTGTCGGGTT
TCGCCACCTCTGACTTGAGCGTCGATTTTTGTGATGCTCGTCAGGGGGGCGGAGCCTATGGAAAAACGCC
AGCAACGCGGCCTTTTTACGGTTCCTGGCCTTTTGCTGGCCTTTTGCTCACATGTT
Features (pLannotate 1.2.2; 10 found; start..end, strand, type, name):
    121..213     +  CDS            lacI (fragment): lac repressor; lacI; The lac repressor binds to the lac operator to inhibit transcription in E. coli. This inhibition can be relieved by adding lactose or isopropyl-β-D-thiogalactopyranoside (IPTG).
    268..295     -  terminator     rrnB T2 terminator: transcription terminator T2 from the E. coli rrnB gene
    427..470     +  terminator     rrnB T1 terminator: Escherichia coli rrnB; transcription terminator T1 from the E. coli rrnB gene
    517..553     -  CDS            lacZα (fragment): LacZα fragment of β-galactosidase; lacZ fragment
    592..677     +  protein_bind   attL1 (fragment): mutant version of attL; recombination site for the Gateway® LR reaction LR Clonase™
    668..688     +  protein_bind   attB4: mutant version of attB; core recombination site for the Gateway® BP reaction BP Clonase™
   2792..2915    +  protein_bind   attR1: mutant version of attR; recombination site for the Gateway® LR reaction LR Clonase™
   2988..3006    -  promoter       T7 promoter: promoter for bacteriophage T7 RNA polymerase
   3140..3949    +  CDS            KanR: aminoglycoside phosphotransferase; aph(3')-Ia; confers resistance to kanamycin in bacteria or G418 (Geneticin®) in eukaryotes
   4096..4684    +  rep_origin     ori: high-copy-number ColE1/pMB1/pBR322/pUC origin of replication
