[The description below was written by a language model from this plasmid's Addgene catalogue record and pLannotate feature annotations shown in this document.]
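Description:
p5E_hs_Glast (JDW 1182) is a Gateway-compatible 5' entry clone built on the pDONR P4-P1r donor backbone and carrying the human GLAST promoter as its insert. It is a small plasmid (about 4.7 kb) that is maintained in E. coli through a high-copy ColE1/pUC-type origin of replication and selected with kanamycin through an aminoglycoside phosphotransferase (KanR) gene. Although catalogued as a mammalian expression vector, it contains no coding payload of its own. It is a promoter module meant to be recombined into a final expression construct.

The feature table is consistent with a BP-recombined 5' entry clone. An attL-type site with an attB4 core lies at roughly position 590–690, and an attR1 site lies near position 2,790–2,915. The automated annotation labels the upstream site as an attL1 fragment, but together with the attB4 core and the P4-P1r backbone it most plausibly represents attL4. The roughly 2.1 kb interval between these sites is unannotated and presumably holds the GLAST promoter, though its exact boundaries are not stated in the record. Upstream rrnB T1 and T2 terminators insulate the cassette from bacterial read-through transcription, and a T7 promoter sits downstream of attR1. Short lacI and lacZα fragments appear to be backbone remnants.

In a multisite LR reaction, the flanking sites place the promoter upstream of a middle entry clone (a gene of interest) and a 3' entry clone (such as a tag or polyadenylation element) within a destination vector. The plasmid belongs to a modular Gateway cloning toolbox for vertebrate model systems, where it supplies GLAST regulatory sequence to drive transgene expression. GLAST is generally known as an astroglial glutamate transporter gene.
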