Addgene plasmid #224483: p5E_hs_Glast (JDW 1182)
Purpose: Gateway compatible 5' entry clone containing the Human GLAST promoter
Depositing lab: Joshua Wythe. Depositing organization: University of Virginia. Publication: Multisite Assembly of Gateway Induced Clones (MAGIC): a flexible cloning toolbox with diverse applications in vertebrate model systems. Gillespie W, Zhang Y, Ruiz OE, Cerda J, Ortiz-Guzman J, Turner WD, Largoza G, Sherman M, Mosser LE, Fujimoto E, Chien CB, Kwan KM, Arenkiel BR, Devine WP, Wythe JD. bioRxiv [Preprint]. 2024 Jul 13:2024.07.13.603267. doi: 10.1101/2024.07.13.603267. PubMed 39026881.
Backbone
  Vector backbone: pDONRP4-P1r
  Vector type: Mammalian Expression
Growth in bacteria
  Bacterial resistance: Kanamycin, 50 μg/mL
  Growth temperature: 37°C
  Growth strain: DH5alpha
  Copy number: High Copy
Gene/Insert
  Gene/Insert name: GLAST promoter
  Species: H. sapiens (human)
  Cloning method: Gateway Cloning
Terms and licenses: Academic/Nonprofit Terms; Industry Terms: Not Available to Industry
Depositor comments: Please visit https://doi.org/10.1101/2024.07.13.603267 for bioRxiv preprint.
How to cite: p5E_hs_Glast (JDW 1182) was a gift from Joshua Wythe (Addgene plasmid # 224483 ; http://n2t.net/addgene:224483 ; RRID:Addgene_224483)
